Addgene plasmid #121344: pUC57-Kan_GY11_00076911
Purpose: Level 0 Golden-Gate compatible vector
Depositing lab: Sophien Kamoun. Depositing organization: Sainsbury Laboratory, Norwich. Publication: A Clone Resource of Magnaporthe oryzae Effectors That Share Sequence and Structural Similarities Across Host-Specific Lineages. Petit-Houdenot Y, Langner T, Harant A, Win J, Kamoun S. Mol Plant Microbe Interact. 2020 Aug;33(8):1032-1035. doi: 10.1094/MPMI-03-20-0052-A. Epub 2020 Jun 22. PubMed 32460610.
Backbone
  Vector backbone: pUC57-Kan
  Backbone size w/o insert (bp): 2626
  Vector type: Golden Gate
  Selectable markers: lacZ
Growth in bacteria
  Bacterial resistance: Kanamycin, 50 μg/mL
  Growth temperature: 37°C
  Growth strain: DH5alpha
  Copy number: High Copy
Gene/Insert
  Gene/Insert name: GY11_00076911
  Mutation: Magnaporthe oryzae
  Cloning method: Restriction Enzyme; 5′ cloning site EcoRV (unknown if destroyed); 3′ cloning site EcoRV (unknown if destroyed)
  Sequencing primers: 5′ M13Fw; 3′ M13Rv
Terms and licenses: Academic/Nonprofit Terms; Industry Terms: Not Available to Industry
How to cite: pUC57-Kan_GY11_00076911 was a gift from Sophien Kamoun (Addgene plasmid # 121344 ; http://n2t.net/addgene:121344 ; RRID:Addgene_121344)
