[The description below was written by a language model from this plasmid's Addgene catalogue record and pLannotate feature annotations shown in this document.]
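Description:
pUC57-Kan_GY11_00076911 is a small, high-copy E. coli cloning plasmid that serves as a Level 0 module for Golden Gate assembly. It is built on the pUC57-Kan backbone and replicates from a ColE1/pUC-type origin. Selection is by kanamycin, through an aph(3')-Ia aminoglycoside phosphotransferase gene that the annotation places directly downstream of the bla (AmpR) promoter. Short remnants of the pBR322 bom region, rop and lacI are also detected; these are backbone leftovers, annotated only as fragments.

The insert, GY11_00076911, is a sequence from the rice blast fungus Magnaporthe oryzae. The species is entered in the record's mutation field, and the associated publication describes a clone resource of M. oryzae effectors that share sequence and structural similarity across host-specific lineages. The insert was placed at the EcoRV site within the lacZα multiple cloning region. The feature table is consistent with this: the lacZα coding sequence appears only as a fragment, and an unannotated gap of a few hundred bases separates it from the lac operator, lac promoter and CAP binding site. That gap presumably holds the insert, and comparing the total length with the stated backbone size suggests an insert of roughly 270 bp. The insert itself is not annotated, and the record does not state its exact boundaries, the Type IIS enzyme sites, the overhangs flanking it, or whether a signal peptide or stop codon is included.

No eukaryotic promoter, tag or terminator is present, so this is a storage and donor part rather than an expression construct. It is intended to be combined with other modules in Golden Gate reactions to build higher-level constructs for functional studies of the candidate effector. M13 forward and reverse primer sites flank the insert for sequence verification.
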