Features (pLannotate 1.2.2; 10 found; start..end, strand, type, name):
    137..236     +  misc_feature   bom (fragment): basis of mobility region from pBR322
    242..399     -  CDS            lacZα (fragment): LacZα fragment of β-galactosidase; lacZ fragment
    741..757     -  protein_bind   lac operator: The lac repressor binds to the lac operator to inhibit transcription in E. coli. This inhibition can be relieved by adding lactose or isopropyl-β-D-thiogalactopyranoside (IPTG). lac repressor encoded by lacI
    765..795     -  promoter       lac promoter: promoter for the E. coli lac operon
    810..831     -  protein_bind   CAP binding site: CAP binding activates transcription in the presence of cAMP. E. coli catabolite activator protein
    844..936     -  CDS            lacI (fragment): lac repressor; lacI; The lac repressor binds to the lac operator to inhibit transcription in E. coli. This inhibition can be relieved by adding lactose or isopropyl-β-D-thiogalactopyranoside (IPTG).
   1119..1707    -  rep_origin     ori: high-copy-number ColE1/pMB1/pBR322/pUC origin of replication
   1878..2693    -  CDS            KanR: aminoglycoside phosphotransferase; aph(3')-Ia; confers resistance to kanamycin in bacteria or G418 (Geneticin®) in eukaryotes
   2694..2798    -  promoter       AmpR promoter: bla
   2893..35      +  CDS            rop (fragment) (across the origin): Rop protein, which maintains plasmids at low copy number; rop
>Addgene plasmid #121344 | pUC57-Kan_GY11_00076911 | depositor full sequence | sequence record 231418 | pUC57-Kan_GY11_00076911 sequence 2893 bps
TCGCGCGTTTCGGTGATGACGGTGAAAACCTCTGACACATGCAGCTCCCGGAGACGGTCACAGCTTGTCT
GTAAGCGGATGCCGGGAGCAGACAAGCCCGTCAGGGCGCGTCAGCGGGTGTTGGCGGGTGTCGGGGCTGG
CTTAACTATGCGGCATCAGAGCAGATTGTACTGAGAGTGCACCATATGCGGTGTGAAATACCGCACAGAT
GCGTAAGGAGAAAATACCGCATCAGGCGCCATTCGCCATTCAGGCTGCGCAACTGTTGGGAAGGGCGATC
GGTGCGGGCCTCTTCGCTATTACGCCAGCTGGCGAAAGGGGGATGTGCTGCAAGGCGATTAAGTTGGGTA
ACGCCAGGGTTTTCCCAGTCACGACGTTGTAAAACGACGGCCAGTGAATTGACGCGTATTGGGATGGAAC
TTGGTCTCTAATGGCTCCAGGTCCATCTAAAACTTGTACTGGTTTGAAATTGAACTCTTATGGTTTGAAT
AATTCTTTTCAATGTATTGATTCTCCAGCTGATGATGATTTTGGTGGTTGTGATGGTATTACTAATTGGC
CAATTGGTAGAGATGTTAAAGCTTTTGAACCAGGTTCTGTTGTTTCTCATACTCAAGCTGAAACTTTTAA
TATTGAAGTTGGTTTTGTTGGTTGTGCTAAATGAGCTTAGAGACCAAGTTCCATCCCAATGGCGCGCCGA
GCTTGGCTCGAGCATGGTCATAGCTGTTTCCTGTGTGAAATTGTTATCCGCTCACAATTCCACACAACAT
ACGAGCCGGAAGCATAAAGTGTAAAGCCTGGGGTGCCTAATGAGTGAGCTAACTCACATTAATTGCGTTG
CGCTCACTGCCCGCTTTCCAGTCGGGAAACCTGTCGTGCCAGCTGCATTAATGAATCGGCCAACGCGCGG
GGAGAGGCGGTTTGCGTATTGGGCGCTCTTCCGCTTCCTCGCTCACTGACTCGCTGCGCTCGGTCGTTCG
GCTGCGGCGAGCGGTATCAGCTCACTCAAAGGCGGTAATACGGTTATCCACAGAATCAGGGGATAACGCA
GGAAAGAACATGTGAGCAAAAGGCCAGCAAAAGGCCAGGAACCGTAAAAAGGCCGCGTTGCTGGCGTTTT
TCCATAGGCTCCGCCCCCCTGACGAGCATCACAAAAATCGACGCTCAAGTCAGAGGTGGCGAAACCCGAC
AGGACTATAAAGATACCAGGCGTTTCCCCCTGGAAGCTCCCTCGTGCGCTCTCCTGTTCCGACCCTGCCG
CTTACCGGATACCTGTCCGCCTTTCTCCCTTCGGGAAGCGTGGCGCTTTCTCATAGCTCACGCTGTAGGT
ATCTCAGTTCGGTGTAGGTCGTTCGCTCCAAGCTGGGCTGTGTGCACGAACCCCCCGTTCAGCCCGACCG
CTGCGCCTTATCCGGTAACTATCGTCTTGAGTCCAACCCGGTAAGACACGACTTATCGCCACTGGCAGCA
GCCACTGGTAACAGGATTAGCAGAGCGAGGTATGTAGGCGGTGCTACAGAGTTCTTGAAGTGGTGGCCTA
ACTACGGCTACACTAGAAGAACAGTATTTGGTATCTGCGCTCTGCTGAAGCCAGTTACCTTCGGAAAAAG
AGTTGGTAGCTCTTGATCCGGCAAACAAACCACCGCTGGTAGCGGTGGTTTTTTTGTTTGCAAGCAGCAG
ATTACGCGCAGAAAAAAAGGATCTCAAGAAGATCCTTTGATCTTTTCTACGGGGTCTGACGCTCAGTGGA
ACGAAAACTCACGTTAAGGGATTTTGGTCATGAGATTATCAAAAAGGATCTTCACCTAGATCCTTTTAAA
TTAAAAATGAAGTTTTAAATCAATCTAAAGTATATATGAGTAAACTTGGTCTGACAGTTAGAAAAACTCA
TCGAGCATCAAATGAAACTGCAATTTATTCATATCAGGATTATCAATACCATATTTTTGAAAAAGCCGTT
TCTGTAATGAAGGAGAAAACTCACCGAGGCAGTTCCATAGGATGGCAAGATCCTGGTATCGGTCTGCGAT
TCCGACTCGTCCAACATCAATACAACCTATTAATTTCCCCTCGTCAAAAATAAGGTTATCAAGTGAGAAA
TCACCATGAGTGACGACTGAATCCGGTGAGAATGGCAAAAGTTTATGCATTTCTTTCCAGACTTGTTCAA
CAGGCCAGCCATTACGCTCGTCATCAAAATCACTCGCATCAACCAAACCGTTATTCATTCGTGATTGCGC
CTGAGCGAGACGAAATACGCGATCGCTGTTAAAAGGACAATTACAAACAGGAATCGAATGCAACCGGCGC
AGGAACACTGCCAGCGCATCAACAATATTTTCACCTGAATCAGGATATTCTTCTAATACCTGGAATGCTG
TTTTCCCAGGGATCGCAGTGGTGAGTAACCATGCATCATCAGGAGTACGGATAAAATGCTTGATGGTCGG
AAGAGGCATAAATTCCGTCAGCCAGTTTAGTCTGACCATCTCATCTGTAACATCATTGGCAACGCTACCT
TTGCCATGTTTCAGAAACAACTCTGGCGCATCGGGCTTCCCATACAATCGATAGATTGTCGCACCTGATT
GCCCGACATTATCGCGAGCCCATTTATACCCATATAAATCAGCATCCATGTTGGAATTTAATCGCGGCCT
AGAGCAAGACGTTTCCCGTTGAATATGGCTCATACTCTTCCTTTTTCAATATTATTGAAGCATTTATCAG
GGTTATTGTCTCATGAGCGGATACATATTTGAATGTATTTAGAAAAATAAACAAATAGGGGTTCCGCGCA
CATTTCCCCGAAAAGTGCCACCTGACGTCTAAGAAACCATTATTATCATGACATTAACCTATAAAAATAG
GCGTATCACGAGGCCCTTTCGTC
