>Addgene plasmid #121344 | pUC57-Kan_GY11_00076911 | depositor partial sequence | sequence record 230940 | GY11_00076911
TTGGTCTCTAATGGCTCCAGGTCCATCTAAAACTTGTACTGGTTTGAAATTGAACTCTTATGGTTTGAAT
AATTCTTTTCAATGTATTGATTCTCCAGCTGATGATGATTTTGGTGGTTGTGATGGTATTACTAATTGGC
CAATTGGTAGAGATGTTAAAGCTTTTGAACCAGGTTCTGTTGTTTCTCATACTCAAGCTGAAACTTTTAA
TATTGAAGTTGGTTTTGTTGGTTGTGCTAAATGAGCTTAGAGACCAA
