>Addgene plasmid #121344 | pUC57-Kan_GY11_00076911 | depositor partial sequence | sequence record 230941 | empty_vector
TCGCGCGTTTCGGTGATGACGGTGAAAACCTCTGACACATGCAGCTCCCGGAGACGGTCACAGCTTGTCT
GTAAGCGGATGCCGGGAGCAGACAAGCCCGTCAGGGCGCGTCAGCGGGTGTTGGCGGGTGTCGGGGCTGG
CTTAACTATGCGGCATCAGAGCAGATTGTACTGAGAGTGCACCATATGCGGTGTGAAATACCGCACAGAT
GCGTAAGGAGAAAATACCGCATCAGGCGCCATTCGCCATTCAGGCTGCGCAACTGTTGGGAAGGGCGATC
GGTGCGGGCCTCTTCGCTATTACGCCAGCTGGCGAAAGGGGGATGTGCTGCAAGGCGATTAAGTTGGGTA
ACGCCAGGGTTTTCCCAGTCACGACGTTGTAAAACGACGGCCAGTGAATTGACGCGTATTGGGATATCCC
AATGGCGCGCCGAGCTTGGCTCGAGCATGGTCATAGCTGTTTCCTGTGTGAAATTGTTATCCGCTCACAA
TTCCACACAACATACGAGCCGGAAGCATAAAGTGTAAAGCCTGGGGTGCCTAATGAGTGAGCTAACTCAC
ATTAATTGCGTTGCGCTCACTGCCCGCTTTCCAGTCGGGAAACCTGTCGTGCCAGCTGCATTAATGAATC
GGCCAACGCGCGGGGAGAGGCGGTTTGCGTATTGGGCGCTCTTCCGCTTCCTCGCTCACTGACTCGCTGC
GCTCGGTCGTTCGGCTGCGGCGAGCGGTATCAGCTCACTCAAAGGCGGTAATACGGTTATCCACAGAATC
AGGGGATAACGCAGGAAAGAACATGTGAGCAAAAGGCCAGCAAAAGGCCAGGAACCGTAAAAAGGCCGCG
TTGCTGGCGTTTTTCCATAGGCTCCGCCCCCCTGACGAGCATCACAAAAATCGACGCTCAAGTCAGAGGT
GGCGAAACCCGACAGGACTATAAAGATACCAGGCGTTTCCCCCTGGAAGCTCCCTCGTGCGCTCTCCTGT
TCCGACCCTGCCGCTTACCGGATACCTGTCCGCCTTTCTCCCTTCGGGAAGCGTGGCGCTTTCTCATAGC
TCACGCTGTAGGTATCTCAGTTCGGTGTAGGTCGTTCGCTCCAAGCTGGGCTGTGTGCACGAACCCCCCG
TTCAGCCCGACCGCTGCGCCTTATCCGGTAACTATCGTCTTGAGTCCAACCCGGTAAGACACGACTTATC
GCCACTGGCAGCAGCCACTGGTAACAGGATTAGCAGAGCGAGGTATGTAGGCGGTGCTACAGAGTTCTTG
AAGTGGTGGCCTAACTACGGCTACACTAGAAGAACAGTATTTGGTATCTGCGCTCTGCTGAAGCCAGTTA
CCTTCGGAAAAAGAGTTGGTAGCTCTTGATCCGGCAAACAAACCACCGCTGGTAGCGGTGGTTTTTTTGT
TTGCAAGCAGCAGATTACGCGCAGAAAAAAAGGATCTCAAGAAGATCCTTTGATCTTTTCTACGGGGTCT
GACGCTCAGTGGAACGAAAACTCACGTTAAGGGATTTTGGTCATGAGATTATCAAAAAGGATCTTCACCT
AGATCCTTTTAAATTAAAAATGAAGTTTTAAATCAATCTAAAGTATATATGAGTAAACTTGGTCTGACAG
TTAGAAAAACTCATCGAGCATCAAATGAAACTGCAATTTATTCATATCAGGATTATCAATACCATATTTT
TGAAAAAGCCGTTTCTGTAATGAAGGAGAAAACTCACCGAGGCAGTTCCATAGGATGGCAAGATCCTGGT
ATCGGTCTGCGATTCCGACTCGTCCAACATCAATACAACCTATTAATTTCCCCTCGTCAAAAATAAGGTT
ATCAAGTGAGAAATCACCATGAGTGACGACTGAATCCGGTGAGAATGGCAAAAGTTTATGCATTTCTTTC
CAGACTTGTTCAACAGGCCAGCCATTACGCTCGTCATCAAAATCACTCGCATCAACCAAACCGTTATTCA
TTCGTGATTGCGCCTGAGCGAGACGAAATACGCGATCGCTGTTAAAAGGACAATTACAAACAGGAATCGA
ATGCAACCGGCGCAGGAACACTGCCAGCGCATCAACAATATTTTCACCTGAATCAGGATATTCTTCTAAT
ACCTGGAATGCTGTTTTCCCAGGGATCGCAGTGGTGAGTAACCATGCATCATCAGGAGTACGGATAAAAT
GCTTGATGGTCGGAAGAGGCATAAATTCCGTCAGCCAGTTTAGTCTGACCATCTCATCTGTAACATCATT
GGCAACGCTACCTTTGCCATGTTTCAGAAACAACTCTGGCGCATCGGGCTTCCCATACAATCGATAGATT
GTCGCACCTGATTGCCCGACATTATCGCGAGCCCATTTATACCCATATAAATCAGCATCCATGTTGGAAT
TTAATCGCGGCCTAGAGCAAGACGTTTCCCGTTGAATATGGCTCATACTCTTCCTTTTTCAATATTATTG
AAGCATTTATCAGGGTTATTGTCTCATGAGCGGATACATATTTGAATGTATTTAGAAAAATAAACAAATA
GGGGTTCCGCGCACATTTCCCCGAAAAGTGCCACCTGACGTCTAAGAAACCATTATTATCATGACATTAA
CCTATAAAAATAGGCGTATCACGAGGCCCTTTCGTC
