>Addgene plasmid #121344 | pUC57-Kan_GY11_00076911 | addgene partial sequence | sequence record 238221 | M13-F20 5'-TGTAAAACGACGGCCAGT-3'
CTTGGTCTCTAATGGCTCCAGGTCCATCTAAAACTTGTACTGGTTTGAAATTGAACTCTTATGGTTTGAA
TAATTCTTTTCAATGTATTGATTCTCCAGCTGATGATGATTTTGGTGGTTGTGATGGTATTACTAATTGG
CCAATTGGTAGAGATGTTAAAGCTTTTGAACCAGGTTCTGTTGTTTCTCATACTCAAGCTGAAACTTTTA
ATATTGAAGTTGGTTTTGTTGGTTGTGCTAAATGAGCTTAGAGACCAAGTTCCATCCCAATGGCGCGCCG
AGCTTGGCTCGAGCATGGTCATAGCTGTTTCCTGTGTGAAATTGTTATCCGCTCACAATTCCACACAACA
TACGAGCCGGAAGCATAAAGTGTAAAGCCTGGGGTGCCTAATGAGTGAGCTAACTCACATTAATTGCGTT
GCGCTCACTGCCCGCTTTCCAGTCGGGAAACCTGTCGTGCCAGCTGCATTAATGAATCGGCCAACGCGCG
GGGAGAGGCGGTTTGCGTATTGGGCGCTCTTCCGCTTCCTCGCTCACTGACTCGCTGCGCTCGGTCGTTC
GGCTGCGGCGAGCGGTATCAGCTCACTCAAAGGCGGTAATACGGTTATCCACAGAATCAGGGGATAACGC
AGGAAAGAACATGTGAGCAAAAGGCCAGCAAAAGGCCAGGAACCGTAAAAAGGCCGCGTTGCTGGCGTTT
TTCCATAGGCTCCGCCCCCCTGACGAGCATCACAAAAATCGACGCTCAAGTCAGAGGTGGCGAAACCCGA
CAGGACTATAAAGATACCAGGCGTTTCCCCCTGGAAGCTCCCTCGTGCGCTCTCCTGTTCCGACCCTGCC
GCTTACCGGATACCTGTCCGCCTTTCTCCCTTCGGGAAGCGTGGCGCTTTCTCATAGCTCACGCTGTAGG
TATCTCAGTTCGGTGTAGGTCGTTCGCTC
